Addgene plasmid #12872: DCT.VV.Orf184
Purpose: This plasmid was designed for screening purposes and may contain discrepancies relative to the current canonical GenBank version of the gene.
Depositing lab: Jack Bennink & Jon Yewdell. Depositing organization: National Institute of Allergy and Infectious Diseases (NIAID). Publication: Identification of poxvirus CD8+ T cell determinants to enable rational design and characterization of smallpox vaccines. Tscharke DC, Karupiah G, Zhou J, Palmore T, Irvine KR, Haeryfar SM, Williams S, Sidney J, Sette A, Bennink JR, Yewdell JW. J Exp Med. 2005 January 3; 201(1): 95–104. 10.1084/jem.20041912 PubMed 15623576.
Backbone
  Vector backbone: pcDNA 3.1D V5-His-TOPO
  Backbone manufacturer: Invitrogen
  Backbone size w/o insert (bp): 5514
  Vector type: Mammalian Expression
  Selectable markers: Neomycin (select with G418)
Growth in bacteria
  Bacterial resistance: Ampicillin, 100 μg/mL
  Growth temperature: 37°C
  Growth strain: DH5alpha
  Copy number: High Copy
Gene/Insert
  Gene/Insert name: VV.Orf184
  Species: Vaccinia Virus
  Insert size (bp): 219
  Cloning method: Restriction Enzyme; 5′ cloning site BamHI (not destroyed); 3′ cloning site BamHI (not destroyed)
  Sequencing primers: 5′ Universal T7
Terms and licenses: Academic/Nonprofit Terms; Industry Terms: Not Available to Industry
Depositor comments: Please see the Vaccinia kit page ( https://www.addgene.org/vvorf/ ) for more information. The kit page contains the supplemental VVOrfData spreadsheet, which includes important information about this plasmid. The plasmid and insert names provided here relate only to this library. The name of the ORF (if present) in VACV strain Copenhagen and the name of the ORF (if annotated) in VACV strain WR sequence can be found in VVOrfData spreadsheet. Please note that the amino acid sequence given for each ORF in the spreadsheet may contain some errors. Additionally, changes from the expected sequence may be present in these plasmids. Please see Addgene's quality control sequence and sequencing notes in the VVOrfData spreadsheet before ordering this plasmid.
How to cite: DCT.VV.Orf184 was a gift from Jack Bennink & Jon Yewdell (Addgene plasmid # 12872 ; http://n2t.net/addgene:12872 ; RRID:Addgene_12872)
