[The description below was written by a language model from this plasmid's Addgene catalogue record.]
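Description:
DCT.VV.Orf184 is a mammalian expression plasmid built on the commercial pcDNA 3.1D V5-His-TOPO backbone (about 5.5 kb without insert) and carrying a short 219 bp open reading frame from vaccinia virus. It is a high-copy plasmid maintained in E. coli under ampicillin selection, and it also carries a neomycin resistance marker that allows G418 selection of transfected mammalian cells. The insert is recorded as flanked by BamHI sites that remain intact on both sides, and it can be sequenced from the upstream T7 primer site. The record does not list the promoter or tags. This backbone family normally drives expression from the CMV immediate-early promoter and offers C-terminal V5 and polyhistidine tags. Whether the ORF is in frame with those tags is not stated.

The plasmid is one member of a library of individually cloned vaccinia ORFs that was used to identify poxvirus determinants recognised by CD8+ T cells, work aimed at the rational design and characterisation of smallpox vaccines. In this kind of screen, each viral ORF is expressed in mammalian cells so that its product can be tested for recognition by virus-specific T cells. The name "Orf184" is an internal library designation only. The corresponding gene names in vaccinia strains Copenhagen and WR are given in a supplementary spreadsheet that accompanies the collection, not in this record. The depositors caution that the clones were made for screening and may differ from the canonical reference sequence, so users should check the available quality-control sequence data before relying on the insert.
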