>Addgene plasmid #12872 | DCT.VV.Orf184 | addgene partial sequence | sequence record 19261 | T7 5'-TAATACGACTCACTATAGGG-3'
TACCGAGCTCGGATCCAGTACCCTTCACCGAATTCCAGCTGACCACCATGGCCCAAATGTTTACAGATCC
GCCCAAGGCGGCAAAAATATACATTAACTCATCCGTCGAGTCTACATTTATAGATACTTCTTCACTGAAC
TCTGAAAAATATGCCACAATTTGGCGCAGTTTATCGATTTTTATACGGATGCTCATTTTAAATTTTTGTA
AATTATTTAAAGTTAAATGGCTGCAGAACAGCGTCGTTCTACAATTTTTGACATAGGCAATTCCCGGGGA
TCCGAATAAAGGGTCAAGACAATTCTGCAGATATCCAGCACAGTGGCGGCCGCTCGAGTCTAGAGGGCCC
GCGGTTCGAAGGTAAGCCTATCCCTAACCCTCTCCTCGGTCTCGATTCTACGCGTACCGGTCATCATCAC
CATCACCATTGAGTTTAAACCCGCTGATCAGCCTCGACTGTGCCTTCTAGTTGCCAGCCATCTGTTGTTT
GCCCCTCCCCCGTGCCTTCCTTGACCCTGGAAGGTGCCACTCCCACTGTCCTTTCCTAATAAAATGAGGA
AATTGCATCGCATTGTCTGAGTAGGTGTCATTCTATTCTGGGGGGGTGGGGTTGGGGCAGGACAGCAAGG
GGGGAGGAATTGGGAAGACAATAGCAGGCATGCTGGGGGATGCGGTGGGCTCTATGGCTTCTGAGGCGGA
AAGAACCAG
